Addgene plasmid #43480: III-AACC
Depositing lab: Chad Cowan & Kiran Musunuru. Depositing organization: Harvard University. Publication: A TALEN Genome-Editing System for Generating Human Stem Cell-Based Disease Models. Ding Q, Lee YK, Schaefer EA, Peters DT, Veres A, Kim K, Kuperwasser N, Motola DL, Meissner TB, Hendriks WT, Trevisan M, Gupta RM, Moisan A, Banks E, Friesen M, Schinzel RT, Xia F, Tang A, Xia Y, Figueroa E, Wann A, Ahfeldt T, Daheron L, Zhang F, Rubin LL, Peng LF, Chung RT, Musunuru K, Cowan CA. Cell Stem Cell. 2012 Dec 12. pii: S1934-5909(12)00645-5. doi: 10.1016/j.stem.2012.11.011. PubMed 23246482.
Backbone
  Vector backbone: pCRII-TOPO
  Backbone manufacturer: Invitrogen
  Backbone size w/o insert (bp): 3973
  Vector type: Bacterial Cloning
Growth in bacteria
  Bacterial resistance: Ampicillin and Kanamycin, 100 & 50 μg/mL
  Growth temperature: 37°C
  Growth strain: Top10
  Copy number: High Copy
Gene/Insert
  Gene/Insert name: III-AACC
  Species: Synthetic
  Insert size (bp): 426
  Cloning method: TOPO Cloning
  Sequencing primers: 5′ T7; 3′ M13-rev
Terms and licenses: Academic/Nonprofit Terms; Industry Terms: Not Available to Industry
How to cite: III-AACC was a gift from Chad Cowan & Kiran Musunuru (Addgene plasmid # 43480 ; http://n2t.net/addgene:43480 ; RRID:Addgene_43480)
