[The description below was written by a language model from this plasmid's Addgene catalogue record.]
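Description:
III-AACC is a bacterial cloning plasmid built on the commercial pCRII-TOPO backbone (about 4 kb without insert), into which a 426 bp synthetic fragment was introduced by TOPO cloning. It is a high-copy plasmid propagated in E. coli and carries both ampicillin and kanamycin resistance, as is standard for this backbone. The insert is flanked by T7 and M13 reverse priming sites, which are the listed sequencing primers. No mammalian promoter, reporter or expression cassette is recorded, consistent with its classification as a cloning vector rather than an expression construct.

The record gives the insert only by its name and does not describe its contents in detail. It does associate the plasmid with a TALEN genome-editing system developed for generating human stem cell-based disease models. In that context, the name suggests, although the record does not confirm it, that the fragment is a pre-assembled block of four TAL effector repeat modules recognising the bases A-A-C-C, with the "III" prefix probably indicating the position this block occupies within a larger repeat array. An insert of 426 bp is roughly consistent with four repeats of about 100 bp each plus flanking sequence. Plasmids of this type usually serve as members of a library of multimer building blocks, which are excised or amplified and joined in order to build a custom TALE DNA-binding domain in a separate nuclease expression vector. No feature table was supplied, so the exact boundaries, the restriction sites used for assembly and the insert orientation cannot be stated.
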