>Addgene plasmid #43480 | III-AACC | depositor partial sequence | sequence record 58745 | III-AACC sequence 426 bps
CGTCTCGGCTCACCCCAGAGCAGGTCGTGGCAATCGCCTCCAACATTGGCGGGAAACAGGCACTCGAGAC
TGTCCAGCGCCTGCTTCCCGTGCTGTGCCAAGCGCACGGACTCACCCCAGAGCAGGTCGTGGCAATCGCC
TCCAACATTGGCGGGAAACAGGCACTCGAGACTGTCCAGCGCCTGCTTCCCGTGCTGTGCCAAGCGCACG
GCCTCACCCCAGAGCAGGTCGTGGCGATCGCAAGCCACGACGGAGGAAAGCAAGCCTTGGAAACAGTACA
GAGGCTGTTGCCTGTGCTGTGCCAAGCGCACGGATTAACCCCAGAGCAGGTCGTGGCGATCGCAAGCCAC
GACGGAGGAAAGCAAGCCTTGGAAACAGTACAGAGGCTGTTGCCTGTGCTGTGCCAAGCGCACGGACTCA
GAGACG
