>Addgene plasmid #43480 | III-AACC | addgene partial sequence | sequence record 61537 | M13-F20 5'-TGTAAAACGACGGCCAGT-3'
AGGGCGAATTGGGCCCTCTAGATGCATGCTCGAGCGGCCGCCAGTGTGATGGATATCTGCAGAATTCGCC
CTTCTTTCCTGTGCCCACGTCTCTGAGTCCGTGCGCTTGGCACAGCACAGGCAACAGCCTCTGTACTGTT
TCCAAGGCTTGCTTTCCTCCGTCGTGGCTTGCGATCGCCACGACCTGCTCTGGGGTTAATCCGTGCGCTT
GGCACAGCACAGGCAACAGCCTCTGTACTGTTTCCAAGGCTTGCTTTCCTCCGTCGTGGCTTGCGATCGC
CACGACCTGCTCTGGGGTGAGGCCGTGCGCTTGGCACAGCACGGGAAGCAGGCGCTGGACAGTCTCGAGT
GCCTGTTTCCCGCCAATGTTGGAGGCGATTGCCACGACCTGCTCTGGGGTGAGTCCGTGCGCTTGGCACA
GCACGGGAAGCAGGCGCTGGACAGTCTCGAGTGCCTGTTTCCCGCCAATGTTGGAGGCGATTGCCACGAC
CTGCTCTGGGGTGAGCCGAGACGCGCTAGGACGAAGGGCGAATTCCAGCACACTGGCGGCCGTTACTAGT
GGATCCGAGCTCGGTACCAAGCTTGATGCATAGCTTGAGTATTCTATAGTGTCACCTAAATAGCTTGGCG
TAATCATGGTCATAGCTGTTTCCTGTGTGAAATTGTTATCCGCTCACAATTCCACACAACATACGAGCCG
GAAGCATAAAGTGTAAAGCCTGGGGTGCCTAATGAGTGAGCTAACTCACATTAATTGCGTTGCGCTCACT
GCCCGCTTTCCAGTCGGGAAACCTGTCGTGCCAGCTGCATTAATGAATCGGCCAACGCGCGGGGAGAGGC
GGTTTGCGTATTGGGCGCTCTTCCGCTTCCTCGCTCACTGACTCGCTGCGCTCGGTCGTTCGGCTGCGGC
GAGCGGT
